>Addgene plasmid #42633 | Pet28a_Human_H4 | depositor full sequence | sequence record 57748 | Pet28a_Human_H4 sequence 5557 bps
TGGCGAATGGG
[124 nt withheld, positions 12-135]
C
[91 nt withheld, positions 137-227]
A
[49 nt withheld, positions 229-277]
CCTTTGACGTTGGAGTCCACGTTCTTT
[37 nt withheld, positions 305-341]
ACCCTATCTCGGTCTATTCTTTTGATTTATAAGGGATTTTGCCGATTTCGGCCTATTGGTTAAAAAATGA
GCTGATTTAACAAAAATTTAACGCGAATTTTAACAAAATATTAACGCTTACAATTTAGGTGGCACTTTTC
GGGGAAATGTGCGCGGAACCCCTATTTGTTTATTTTTCTAAATACATTCAAATATGTATCCGCTCATGAA
TTAATTCTTAGAAAAACTCATCGAGCATCAAATGAAACTGCAATTTATTCATATCAGGATTATCAATACC
ATATTTTTGAAAAAGCCGTTTCTGTAATGAAGGAGAAAACTCACCGAGGCAGTTCCATAGGATGGCAAGA
TCCTGGTATCGGTCTGCGATTCCGACTCGTCCAACATCAATACAACCTATTAATTTCCCCTCGTCAAAAA
TAAGGTTATCAAGTGAGAAATCACCATGAGTGACGACTGAATCCGGTGAGAATGGCAAAAGTTTATGCAT
TTCTTTCCAGACTTGTTCAACAGGCCAGCCATTACGCTCGTCATCAAAATCACTCGCATCAACCAAACCG
TTATTCATTCGTGATTGCGCCTGAGCGAGACGAAATACGCGATCGCTGTTAAAAGGACAATTACAAACAG
GAATCGAATGCAACCGGCGCAGGAACACTGCCAGCGCATCAACAATATTTTCACCTGAATCAGGATATTC
TTCTAATACCTGGAATGCTGTTTTCCCGGGGATCGCAGTGGTGAGTAACCATGCATCATCAGGAGTACGG
ATAAAATGCTTGATGGTCGGAAGAGGCATAAATTCCGTCAGCCAGTTTAGTCTGACCATCTCATCTGTAA
CATCATTGGCAACGCTACCTTTGCCATGTTTCAGAAACAACTCTGGCGCATCGGGCTTCCCATACAATCG
ATAGATTGTCGCACCTGATTGCCCGACATTATCGCGAGCCCATTTATACCCATATAAATCAGCATCCATG
TTGGAATTTAATCGCGGCCTAGAGCAAGACGTTTCCCGTTGAATATGGCTCATAACACCCCTTGTATTAC
TGTTTATGTAAGCAGACAGTTTTATTGTTCATGACCAAAATCCCTTAACGTGAGTTTTCGTTCCACTGAG
CGTCAGACCCCGTAGAAAAGATCAAAGGATCTTCTTGAGATCCTTTTTTTCTGCGCGTAATCTGCTGCTT
GCAAACAAAAAAACCACCGCTACCAGCGGTGGTTTGTTTGCCGGATCAAGAGCTACCAACTCTTTTTCCG
AAGGTAACTGGCTTCAGCAGAGCGCAGATACCAAATACTGTCCTTCTAGTGTAGCCGTAGTTAGGCCACC
ACTTCAAGAACTCTGTAGCACCGCCTACATACCTCGCTCTGCTAATCCTGTTACCAGTGGCTGCTGCCAG
TGGCGATAAGTCGTGTCTTACCGGGTTGGACTCAAGACGATAGTTACCGGATAAGGCGCAGCGGTCGGGC
TGAACGGGGGGTTCGTGCACACAGCCCAGCTTGGAGCGAACGACCTACACCGAACTGAGATACCTACAGC
GTGAGCTATGAGAAAGCGCCACGCTTCCCGAAGGGAGAAAGGCGGACAGGTATCCGGTAAGCGGCAGGGT
CGGAACAGGAGAGCGCACGAGGGAGCTTCCAGGGGGAAACGCCTGGTATCTTTATAGTCCTGTCGGGTTT
CGCCACCTCTGACTTGAGCGTCGATTTTTGTGATGCTCGTCAGGGGGGCGGAGCCTATGGAAAAACGCCA
GCAACGCGGCCTTTTTACGGTTCCTGGCCTTTTGCTGGCCTTTTGCTCACATGTTCTTTCCTGCGTTATC
CCCTGATTCTGTGGATAACCGTATTACCGCCTTTGAGTGAGCTGATACCGCTCGCCGCAGCCGAACGACC
GAGCGCAGCGAGTCAGTGAGCGAGGAAGCGGAAGAGCGCCTGATGCGGTATTTTCTCCTTACGCATCTGT
GCGGTATTTCACACCGCATATATGGTGCACTCTCAGTACAATCTGCTCTGATGCCGCATAGTTAAGCCAG
TATACACTCCGCTATCGCTACGTGACTGGGTCATGGCTGCGCCCCGACACCCGCCAACACCCGCTGACGC
GCCCTGACGGGCTTGTCTGCTCCCGGCATCCGCTTACAGACAAGCTGTGACCGTCTCCGGGAGCTGCATG
TGTCAGAGGTTTTCACCGTCATCACCGAAACGCGCGAGGCAGCTGCGGTAAAGCTCATCAGCGTGGTCGT
GAAGCGATTCACAGATGTCTGCCTGTTCATCCGCGTCCAGCTCGTTGAGTTTCTCCAGAAGCGTTAATGT
CTGGCTTCTGATAAAGCGGGCCATGTTAAGGGCGGTTTTTTCCTGTTTGGTCACTGATGCCTCCGTGTAA
GGGGGATTTCTGTTCATGGGGGTAATGATACCGATGAAACGAGAGAGGATGCTCACGATACGGGTTACTG
ATGATGAACATGCCCGGTTACTGGAACGTTGTGAGGGTAAACAACTGGCGGTATGGATGCGGCGGGACCA
GAGAAAAATCACTCAGGGTCAATGCCAGCGCTTCGTTAATACAGATGTAGGTGTTCCACAGGGTAGCCAG
CAGCATCCTGCGATGCAGATCCGGAACATAATGGTGCAGGGCGCTGACTTCCGCGTTTCCAGACTTTACG
AAACACGGAAACCGAAGACCATTCATGTTGTTGCTCAGGTCGCAGACGTTTTGCAGCAGCAGTCGCTTCA
CGTTCGCTCGCGTATCGGTGATTCATTCTGCTAACCAGTAAGGCAACCCCGCCAGCCTAGCCGGGTCCTC
AACGACAGGAGCACGATCATGCGCACCCGTGGGGCCGCCATGCCGGCGATAATGGCCTGCTTCTCGCCGA
AACGTTTGGTGGCGGGACCAGTGACGAAGGCTTGAGCGAGGGCGTGCAAGATTCCGAATACCGCAAGCGA
CAGGCCGATCATCGTCGCGCTCCAGCGAAAGCGGTCCTCGCCGAAAATGACCCAGAGCGCTGCCGGCACC
TGTCCTACGAGTTGCATGATAAAGAAGACAGTCATAAGTGCGGCGACGATAGTCATGCCCCGCGCCCACC
GGAAGGAGCTGACTGGGTTGAAGGCTCTCAAGGGCATCGGTCGAGATCCCGGTGCCTAATGAGTGAGCTA
ACTTACATTAATTGCGTTGCGCTCACTGCCCGCTTTCCAGTCGGGAAACCTGTCGTGCCAGCTGCATTAA
TGAATCGGCCAACGCGCGGGGAGAGGCGGTTTGCGTATTGGGCGCCAGGGTGGTTTTTCTTTTCACCAGT
GAGACGGGCAACAGCTGATTGCCCTTCACCGCCTGGCCCTGAGAGAGTTGCAGCAAGCGGTCCACGCTGG
TTTGCCCCAGCAGGCGAAAATCCTGTTTGATGGTGGTTAACGGCGGGATATAACATGAGCTGTCTTCGGT
ATCGTCGTATCCCACTACCGAGATATCCGCACCAACGCGCAGCCCGGACTCGGTAATGGCGCGCATTGCG
CCCAGCGCCATCTGATCGTTGGCAACCAGCATCGCAGTGGGAACGATGCCCTCATTCAGCATTTGCATGG
TTTGTTGAAAACCGGACATGGCACTCCAGTCGCCTTCCCGTTCCGCTATCGGCTGAATTTGATTGCGAGT
GAGATATTTATGCCAGCCAGCCAGACGCAGACGCGCCGAGACAGAACTTAATGGGCCCGCTAACAGCGCG
ATTTGCTGGTGACCCAATGCGACCAGATGCTCCACGCCCAGTCGCGTACCGTCTTCATGGGAGAAAATAA
TACTGTTGATGGGTGTCTGGTCAGAGACATCAAGAAATAACGCCGGAACATTAGTGCAGGCAGCTTCCAC
AGCAATGGCATCCTGGTCATCCAGCGGATAGTTAATGATCAGCCCACTGACGCGTTGCGCGAGAAGATTG
TGCACCGCCGCTTTACAGGCTTCGACGCCGCTTCGTTCTACCATCGACACCACCACGCTGGCACCCAGTT
GATCGGCGCGAGATTTAATCGCCGCGACAATTTGCGACGGCGCGTGCAGGGCCAGACTGGAGGTGGCAAC
GCCAATCAGCAACGACTGTTTGCCCGCCAGTTGTTGTGCCACGCGGTTGGGAATGTAATTCAGCTCCGCC
ATCGCCGCTTCCACTTTTTCCCGCGTTTTCGCAGAAACGTGGCTGGCCTGGTTCACCACGCGGGAAACGG
TCTGATAAGAGACACCGGCATACTCTGCGACATCGTATAACGTTACTGGTTTCACATTCACCACCCTGAA
TTGACTCTCTTCCGGGCGCTATCATGCCATACCGCGAAAGGTTTTGCGCCATTCGATGGTGTCCGGGATC
TCGACGCTCTCCCTTATGCGACTCCTGCATTAGGAAGCAGCCCAGTAGTAGGTTGAGGCCGTTGAGCACC
GCCGCCGCAAGGAATGGTGCATGCAAGGAGATGGCGCCCAACAGTCCCCCGGCCACGGGGCCTGCCACCA
TACCCACGCCGAAACAAGCGCTCATGAGCCCGAAGTGGCGAGCCCGATCTTCCCCATCGGTGATGTCGGC
GATATAGGCGCCAGCAACCGCACCTGTGGCGCCGGTGATGCCGGCCACGATGCGTCCGGCGTAGAGGATC
GAGATCTCGATCCCGCGAAATTAATACGACTCACTATAGGGGAATTGTGAGCGGATAACAATTCCCCTCT
AGAAATAATTTTGTTTAACTTTAAGAAGGAGATATACC
[309 nt withheld, positions 5070-5378]
TAGTAAGGCGGCCGCACTCGAGCACCACCACCACCACCACTGAGATCCGGCTGCTAACAAAGCCCGAAAG
GAAGCTGAGTTGGCTGCTGCCACCGCTGAGCAATAACTAGCATAACCCCTTGGGGCCTCTAAACGGGTCT
TGAGGGGTTTTTTGCTGAAAGGAGGAACTATATCCGGAT
Features (pLannotate 1.2.2; 19 found; start..end, strand, type, name):
     12..440     +  rep_origin     f1 ori (sequence partly withheld): f1 bacteriophage origin of replication; arrow indicates direction of (+) strand synthesis
    493..550     +  promoter       AmpR promoter (fragment): bla
    559..1374    -  CDS            KanR: aminoglycoside phosphotransferase; aph(3')-Ia; confers resistance to kanamycin in bacteria or G418 (Geneticin®) in eukaryotes
   1496..2084    +  rep_origin     ori: high-copy-number ColE1/pMB1/pBR322/pUC origin of replication
   2270..2412    -  misc_feature   bom: basis of mobility region from pBR322
   2514..2705    -  CDS            rop: Rop protein, which maintains plasmids at low copy number; rop
   2722..3102    +  CDS            YPB1_ECOLX: Protein predicted: Swiss-Prot protein existence level 4. From Escherichia coli.
   3174..3465    -  CDS            TcR (fragment): tetracycline efflux protein; tet; confers resistance to tetracycline
   3480..3501    -  protein_bind   CAP binding site: CAP binding activates transcription in the presence of cAMP. E. coli catabolite activator protein
   3514..4596    -  CDS            lacI: lac repressor; lacI; The lac repressor binds to the lac operator to inhibit transcription in E. coli. This inhibition can be relieved by adding lactose or isopropyl-β-D-thiogalactopyranoside (IPTG).
   4597..4674    -  promoter       lacI promoter: lacI
   4682..4961    -  CDS            TcR (fragment): tetracycline efflux protein; tet; confers resistance to tetracycline
   4983..5001    +  promoter       T7 promoter: promoter for bacteriophage T7 RNA polymerase
   5002..5026    +  protein_bind   lac operator: The lac repressor binds to the lac operator to inhibit transcription in E. coli. This inhibition can be relieved by adding lactose or isopropyl-β-D-thiogalactopyranoside (IPTG). lac repressor encoded by lacI
   5041..5063    +  RBS            RBS: efficient ribosome binding site from bacteriophage T7 gene 10 (Olins and Rangwala, 1989)
   5070..5378    +  CDS            H4_BOVIN (sequence withheld): Experimental evidence at protein level: Swiss-Prot protein existence level 1. Core component of nucleosome. Nucleosomes wrap and compact DNA into chromatin, limiting DNA accessibility to the cellular machineries which require DNA as a template. Histones thereby play a central role in transcription regulation, DNA repair, DNA replication and chromosomal stability. DNA accessibility is regulated via a complex set of post-translational modifications of histones, also called histone code, and nucleosome remodeling. From Bos taurus (Bovine).
   5401..5418    +  CDS            9xHis (fragment): 9xHis affinity tag
   5428..5477    +  CDS            SET1 (fragment): solubility-enhancement tag derived from T7 phage gene 10B
   5485..5532    +  terminator     T7 terminator: transcription terminator for bacteriophage T7 RNA polymerase
