[The description below was written by a language model from this plasmid's Addgene catalogue record and pLannotate feature annotations shown in this document.]
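Description:
Pet28a_Human_H4 is a bacterial expression plasmid built on the Novagen pET-28a backbone and carrying the coding sequence for human histone H4 (H4C1 and its identical paralogues), for a total size of 5,557 bp. It is maintained in E. coli under kanamycin selection through the aph(3')-Ia KanR gene and replicates from a ColE1/pBR322-type origin. The accompanying bom and rop elements keep copy number low, consistent with the catalogue entry. An f1 origin is also present. The short TcR, CAP-site and AmpR-promoter fragments in the automated annotation appear to be pBR322-derived backbone remnants rather than functional parts.

The 312 bp insert was cloned between NcoI and NotI, both of which were retained. This places the H4 open reading frame directly behind the T7 promoter, lac operator and T7 gene 10 ribosome binding site, with the T7 terminator downstream. The plasmid-borne lacI gene supplies lac repressor, so transcription is held off until it is relieved by IPTG in a host that provides T7 RNA polymerase. Cloning at NcoI removes the vector's N-terminal His tag region. A His-tag coding fragment is still annotated downstream of the insert, but the record lists the protein as untagged, which implies that translation ends at the histone's own stop codon. The annotation tool labels the ORF as bovine H4, which reflects the extreme conservation of H4 across mammals rather than a conflict with the stated human origin.

The record does not state an intended application. An untagged recombinant core histone of this kind is typically produced for in vitro assembly of histone octamers and nucleosomes, or as a substrate in chromatin biochemistry.
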