Addgene plasmid #42633: Pet28a_Human_H4
Depositing lab: Joe Landry. Depositing organization: Virginia Commonwealth University.
Backbone
  Vector backbone: Pet28a
  Backbone manufacturer: Novagen
  Backbone size w/o insert (bp): 5368
  Total vector size (bp): 5557
  Modifications to backbone: None
  Vector type: Bacterial Expression
Growth in bacteria
  Bacterial resistance: Kanamycin, 50 μg/mL
  Growth temperature: 37°C
  Growth strain: DH5alpha
  Growth instructions: None
  Copy number: Low Copy
Gene/Insert
  Gene/Insert name: Human H4
  Species: H. sapiens (human)
  Insert size (bp): 312
  GenBank ID: NP_003529.1
  Entrez Gene: H4C1 (a.k.a. H4-16, H4C11, H4C12, H4C13, H4C14, H4C15, H4C16, H4C2, H4C3, H4C4, H4C5, H4C6, H4C8, H4C9, H4FA, HIST1H4A)
  Promoter: T7
  Tag / fusion protein: Untagged
  Cloning method: Restriction Enzyme; 5′ cloning site NcoI (not destroyed); 3′ cloning site NotI (not destroyed)
  Sequencing primers: 5′ T7 Promoter; 3′ T7 Terminator
Terms and licenses: Academic/Nonprofit Terms; Industry Terms
How to cite: Pet28a_Human_H4 was a gift from Joe Landry (Addgene plasmid # 42633 ; http://n2t.net/addgene:42633 ; RRID:Addgene_42633)
