>Addgene plasmid #42633 | Pet28a_Human_H4 | addgene partial sequence | sequence record 59516 | T7term 5'-GCTAGTTATTGCTCAGCGG-3'
CTTCCTTTCGGGCTTTGTTAGCAGCCGGATCTCAGTGGTGGTGGTGGTGGTGCTCGAGTGCGGCCGCCTT
ACTA
[309 nt withheld, positions 75-383]
GGTATATCTCCTTCTTAAAGTTAAACAAAATTATTTCTAGAGGGGAATTGTTATCCGCTCACAATTCCCC
TATAGTGAGTCGTATTAATTTCGCGGGATCGAGATCTCGATCCTCTACGCCGGACGCATCGTGGCCGGCA
TCACCGGCGCCACAGGTGCGGTTGCTGGCGCCTATATCGCCGACATCACCGATGGGGAAGATCGGGCTCG
CCACTTCGGGCTCATGAGCGCTTGTTTCGGCGTGGGTATGGTGGCAGGCCCCGTGGCCGGGGGACTGTTG
GGCGCCATCTCCTTGCATGCACCATTCCTTGCGGCGGCGGTGCTCAACGGCCTCAACCTACTACTGGGCT
GCTTCCTAATGCAGGAGTCGCATAAGGGAGAGCGTCGAGATCCCGGACACCATCGAATGGCGCAAAACCT
TTCGCGGTATGGCATGATAGCGCCCGGAAGAGAGTCAATTCAGGGTGGTGAATGTGAAACCAGTAACGTT
ATACGATGTCGCAGAGTATGCCGGTGTCTCTTATCAGACCGTTTCCCGCGTGGTGAACCAGGCCAGCCAC
GTTTCTGCGAAAACGCGGGAAAAA
